Addgene plasmid #105622: pAAV.CamKII(1.3).eYFP.WPRE.hGH
Purpose: AAV expression of EYFP from CaMKII(1.3) promoter
Depositing lab: Karl Deisseroth. Depositing organization: Stanford University.
Backbone
  Vector backbone: pAAV
  Vector type: Mammalian Expression, AAV
Growth in bacteria
  Bacterial resistance: Ampicillin, 100 μg/mL
  Growth temperature: 37°C
  Growth strain: NEB Stable
  Copy number: Unknown
Gene/Insert
  Gene/Insert name: EYFP
  Promoter: CaMKII(1.3)
  Cloning method: Unknown
  Sequencing primers: 5′ unknown
Terms and licenses: Academic/Nonprofit Terms; Industry Terms: Not Available to Industry
Depositor comments: Penn Vector Core number p2975
How to cite: pAAV.CamKII(1.3).eYFP.WPRE.hGH was a gift from Karl Deisseroth (Addgene plasmid # 105622 ; http://n2t.net/addgene:105622 ; RRID:Addgene_105622) For viral preps, please replace (Addgene plasmid # 105622) in the above sentence with: (Addgene viral prep # 105622-AAV1)
