[The description below was written by a language model from this plasmid's Addgene catalogue record, the feature table of its GenBank file and pLannotate feature annotations shown in this document.]
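Description:
pAAV.CamKII(1.3).eYFP.WPRE.hGH is an adeno-associated virus transfer plasmid of about 6.1 kb, built on a pAAV backbone and intended for packaging a fluorescent reporter cassette into recombinant AAV for delivery to mammalian cells. It is propagated in E. coli through a high-copy ColE1/pUC-type origin and selected with ampicillin via the bla (beta-lactamase) gene under its own promoter. An f1 phage origin is also present in the backbone. The record lists a recombination-deficient growth strain, consistent with the usual need to protect the repeat-rich ITRs from rearrangement.

The payload lies between two AAV2 inverted terminal repeats, which are the cis elements required for replication and encapsidation of the vector genome when rep, cap and helper functions are supplied in trans. Within them, a roughly 1.3 kb promoter from the mouse calcium/calmodulin-dependent kinase II alpha subunit gene drives a mammalian codon-optimized EYFP coding sequence with no fusion partner or tag. Downstream, the woodchuck hepatitis virus posttranscriptional regulatory element enhances transcript stability and expression, and the human growth hormone polyadenylation signal terminates the message. A short "Factor Xa site" annotated on the reverse strand inside the WPRE is an incidental sequence match rather than a functional part.

The two annotations agree on the layout. However, the sequencing-derived record is slightly shorter and detects only fragments of the left ITR, which may reflect difficulty reading through this structured repeat or a partial deletion. The construct serves for EYFP labelling of cells in which the CaMKII promoter is active. This promoter is commonly used to bias expression toward excitatory neurons, and such constructs often act as fluorophore-only controls, though the record itself states only EYFP expression as the purpose.
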