LOCUS       Exported 6089 bp ds-DNA circular SYN 12-MAY-2021
DEFINITION  AAV expression of EYFP from CaMKII(1.3) promoter.
ACCESSION   .
VERSION     .
KEYWORDS    pAAV.CamKII(1.3).eYFP.WPRE.hGH
SOURCE      synthetic DNA construct
  ORGANISM  synthetic DNA construct
REFERENCE   1 (bases 1 to 6089)
  TITLE     Deisseroth AAV plasmids
  JOURNAL   Unpublished
REFERENCE   2 (bases 1 to 6089)
  AUTHORS   .
  TITLE     Direct Submission
  JOURNAL   Exported May 12, 2021 from SnapGene Server 1.1.58
            http://www.snapgene.com
FEATURES             Location/Qualifiers
     source          1..6089
                     /organism="synthetic DNA construct"
                     /mol_type="other DNA"
     repeat_region   1..141
                     /label=AAV2 ITR
                     /note="inverted terminal repeat of adeno-associated virus
                     serotype 2"
     repeat_region   12..141
                     /label=AAV2 ITR
     promoter        160..1448
                     /label=CaMKII promoter
                     /note="promoter for the mouse calcium/calmodulin-dependent
                     kinase II alpha subunit"
     CDS             1472..2191
                     /codon_start=1
                     /product="enhanced YFP"
                     /label=EYFP
                     /note="mammalian codon-optimized"
                     /translation="MVSKGEELFTGVVPILVELDGDVNGHKFSVSGEGEGDATYGKLTL
                     KFICTTGKLPVPWPTLVTTFGYGLQCFARYPDHMKQHDFFKSAMPEGYVQERTIFFKDD
                     GNYKTRAEVKFEGDTLVNRIELKGIDFKEDGNILGHKLEYNYNSHNVYIMADKQKNGIK
                     VNFKIRHNIEDGSVQLADHYQQNTPIGDGPVLLPDNHYLSYQSALSKDPNEKRDHMVLL
                     EFVTAAGITLGMDELYK"
     primer_bind     complement(1517..1538)
                     /label=EGFP-N
                     /note="EGFP, reverse primer"
     primer_bind     complement(1778..1797)
                     /label=EXFP-R
                     /note="For distinguishing EGFP variants, reverse primer"
     primer_bind     2125..2146
                     /label=EGFP-C
                     /note="EGFP, forward primer"
     misc_feature    2216..2804
                     /label=WPRE
                     /note="woodchuck hepatitis virus posttranscriptional
                     regulatory element"
     primer_bind     complement(2269..2289)
                     /label=WPRE-R
                     /note="WPRE, reverse primer"
     CDS             complement(2687..2698)
                     /codon_start=1
                     /product="Factor Xa recognition and cleavage site"
                     /label=Factor Xa site
                     /translation="IEGR"
     polyA_signal    2836..3312
                     /label=hGH poly(A) signal
                     /note="human growth hormone polyadenylation signal"
     primer_bind     complement(3035..3054)
                     /label=hGH-PA-R
                     /note="Human growth hormone terminator, reverse primer"
     repeat_region   3352..3492
                     /label=AAV2 ITR
                     /note="inverted terminal repeat of adeno-associated virus
                     serotype 2"
     repeat_region   3352..3481
                     /label=AAV2 ITR
     rep_origin      3567..4022
                     /direction=RIGHT
                     /label=f1 ori
                     /note="f1 bacteriophage origin of replication; arrow
                     indicates direction of (+) strand synthesis"
     primer_bind     complement(3654..3673)
                     /label=F1ori-R
                     /note="F1 origin, reverse primer"
     primer_bind     3864..3885
                     /label=F1ori-F
                     /note="F1 origin, forward primer"
     primer_bind     complement(4039..4058)
                     /label=pRS-marker
                     /note="pRS vectors, use to sequence yeast selectable
                     marker"
     primer_bind     4158..4180
                     /label=pGEX 3'
                     /note="pGEX vectors, reverse primer"
     primer_bind     complement(4218..4236)
                     /label=pBRforEco
                     /note="pBR322 vectors, upsteam of EcoRI site, forward
                     primer"
     promoter        4304..4408
                     /gene="bla"
                     /label=AmpR promoter
     CDS             4409..5269
                     /codon_start=1
                     /gene="bla"
                     /product="beta-lactamase"
                     /label=AmpR
                     /note="confers resistance to ampicillin, carbenicillin, and
                     related antibiotics"
                     /translation="MSIQHFRVALIPFFAAFCLPVFAHPETLVKVKDAEDQLGARVGYI
                     ELDLNSGKILESFRPEERFPMMSTFKVLLCGAVLSRIDAGQEQLGRRIHYSQNDLVEYS
                     PVTEKHLTDGMTVRELCSAAITMSDNTAANLLLTTIGGPKELTAFLHNMGDHVTRLDRW
                     EPELNEAIPNDERDTTMPVAMATTLRKLLTGELLTLASRQQLIDWMEADKVAGPLLRSA
                     LPAGWFIADKSGAGERGSRGIIAALGPDGKPSRIVVIYTTGSQATMDERNRQIAEIGAS
                     LIKHW"
     primer_bind     complement(4627..4646)
                     /label=Amp-R
                     /note="Ampicillin resistance gene, reverse primer"
     rep_origin      5440..6028
                     /direction=RIGHT
                     /label=ori
                     /note="high-copy-number ColE1/pMB1/pBR322/pUC origin of
                     replication"
     primer_bind     5929..5948
                     /label=pBR322ori-F
                     /note="pBR322 origin, forward primer"
ORIGIN
        1 cctgcaggca gctgcgcgct cgctcgctca ctgaggccgc ccgggcaaag cccgggcgtc
       61 gggcgacctt tggtcgcccg gcctcagtga gcgagcgagc gcgcagagag ggagtggcca
      121 actccatcac taggggttcc tgcggccgca cgcgtttaac attatggcct taggtcactt
      181 catctccatg gggttcttct tctgattttc tagaaaatga gatgggggtg cagagagctt
      241 cctcagtgac ctgcccaggg tcacatcaga aatgtcagag ctagaacttg aactcagatt
      301 actaatctta aattccatgc cttgggggca tgcaagtacg atatacagaa ggagtgaact
      361 cattagggca gatgaccaat gagtttagga aagaagagtc cagggcaggg tacatctaca
      421 ccacccgccc agccctgggt gagtccagcc acgttcacct cattatagtt gcctctctcc
      481 agtcctacct tgacgggaag cacaagcaga aactgggaca ggagccccag gagaccaaat
      541 cttcatggtc cctctgggag gatgggtggg gagagctgtg gcagaggcct caggaggggc
      601 cctgctgctc agtggtgaca gataggggtg agaaagcaga cagagtcatt ccgtcagcat
      661 tctgggtctg tttggtactt cttctcacgc taaggtggcg gtgtgatatg cacaatggct
      721 aaaaagcagg gagagctgga aagaaacaag gacagagaca gaggccaagt caaccagacc
      781 aattcccaga ggaagcaaag aaaccattac agagactaca agggggaagg gaaggagaga
      841 tgaattagct tcccctgtaa accttagaac ccagctgttg ccagggcaac ggggcaatac
      901 ctgtctcttc agaggagatg aagttgccag ggtaactaca tcctgtcttt ctcaaggacc
      961 atcccagaat gtggcaccca ctagccgtta ccatagcaac tgcctctttg ccccacttaa
     1021 tcccatcccg tctgttaaaa gggccctata gttggaggtg ggggaggtag gaagagcgat
     1081 gatcacttgt ggactaagtt tgttcgcatc cccttctcca accccctcag tacatcaccc
     1141 tgggggaaca gggtccactt gctcctgggc ccacacagtc ctgcagtatt gtgtatataa
     1201 ggccagggca aagaggagca ggttttaaag tgaaaggcag gcaggtgttg gggaggcagt
     1261 taccggggca acgggaacag ggcgtttcgg aggtggttgc catggggacc tggatgctga
     1321 cgaaggctcg cgaggctgtg agcagccaca gtgccctgct cagaagcccc aagctcgtca
     1381 gtcaagccgg ttctccgttt gcactcagga gcacgggcag gcgagtggcc cctagttctg
     1441 ggggcagctc tagagcggta ccggatccac catggtgagc aagggcgagg agctgttcac
     1501 cggggtggtg cccatcctgg tcgagctgga cggcgacgta aacggccaca agttcagcgt
     1561 gtccggcgag ggcgagggcg atgccaccta cggcaagctg accctgaagt tcatctgcac
     1621 caccggcaag ctgcccgtgc cctggcccac cctcgtgacc accttcggct acggcctgca
     1681 gtgcttcgcc cgctaccccg accacatgaa gcagcacgac ttcttcaagt ccgccatgcc
     1741 cgaaggctac gtccaggagc gcaccatctt cttcaaggac gacggcaact acaagacccg
     1801 cgccgaggtg aagttcgagg gcgacaccct ggtgaaccgc atcgagctga agggcatcga
     1861 cttcaaggag gacggcaaca tcctggggca caagctggag tacaactaca acagccacaa
     1921 cgtctatatc atggccgaca agcagaagaa cggcatcaag gtgaacttca agatccgcca
     1981 caacatcgag gacggcagcg tgcagctcgc cgaccactac cagcagaaca cccccatcgg
     2041 cgacggcccc gtgctgctgc ccgacaacca ctacctgagc taccagtccg ccctgagcaa
     2101 agaccccaac gagaagcgcg atcacatggt cctgctggag ttcgtgaccg ccgccgggat
     2161 cactctcggc atggacgagc tgtacaagta agaattcgat atcaagctta tcgataatca
     2221 acctctggat tacaaaattt gtgaaagatt gactggtatt cttaactatg ttgctccttt
     2281 tacgctatgt ggatacgctg ctttaatgcc tttgtatcat gctattgctt cccgtatggc
     2341 tttcattttc tcctccttgt ataaatcctg gttgctgtct ctttatgagg agttgtggcc
     2401 cgttgtcagg caacgtggcg tggtgtgcac tgtgtttgct gacgcaaccc ccactggttg
     2461 gggcattgcc accacctgtc agctcctttc cggaactttc gctttccccc tccctattgc
     2521 cacggcggaa ctcatcgccg cctgccttgc ccgctgctgg acaggggctc ggctgttggg
     2581 cactgacaat tccgtggtgt tgtcggggaa atcatcgtcc tttccttggc tgctcgccta
     2641 tgttgccacc tggattctgc gcgggacgtc cttctgctac gtcccttcgg ccctcaatcc
     2701 agcggacctt ccttcccgcg gcctgctgcc ggctctgcgg cctcttccgc gtcttcgcct
     2761 tcgccctcag acgagtcgga tctccctttg ggccgcctcc ccgcatcgat accgagcgct
     2821 gctcgagaga tctacgggtg gcatccctgt gacccctccc cagtgcctct cctggccctg
     2881 gaagttgcca ctccagtgcc caccagcctt gtcctaataa aattaagttg catcattttg
     2941 tctgactagg tgtccttcta taatattatg gggtggaggg gggtggtatg gagcaagggg
     3001 caagttggga agacaacctg tagggcctgc ggggtctatt gggaaccaag ctggagtgca
     3061 gtggcacaat cttggctcac tgcaatctcc gcctcctggg ttcaagcgat tctcctgcct
     3121 cagcctcccg agttgttggg attccaggca tgcatgacca ggctcagcta atttttgttt
     3181 ttttggtaga gacggggttt caccatattg gccaggctgg tctccaactc ctaatctcag
     3241 gtgatctacc caccttggcc tcccaaattg ctgggattac aggcgtgaac cactgctccc
     3301 ttccctgtcc ttctgatttt gtaggtaacc acgtgcggac cgagcggccg caggaacccc
     3361 tagtgatgga gttggccact ccctctctgc gcgctcgctc gctcactgag gccgggcgac
     3421 caaaggtcgc ccgacgcccg ggctttgccc gggcggcctc agtgagcgag cgagcgcgca
     3481 gctgcctgca ggggcgcctg atgcggtatt ttctccttac gcatctgtgc ggtatttcac
     3541 accgcatann nnnnnnnnnn nnnnnnnnnn nnnnnnnnnn nnnnnnnnnn nnnnnnnnnn
     3601 nnnnnnnnnn nnnnnnnnnn nnnnnnnnnn nnnnnnnnnn nnnnnnnnnn nnnnnnnnnn
     3661 nnnnnnnnnn nnnnnnnnnn nnnnnnnnnn cnnnnnnnnn nnnnnnnnnn nnnnnnnnnn
     3721 nnnnnnnnnn nnnnnnnnnn nnnnnnnnnn nnnnnnnnnn nnnnnnnnnn nnnnnnnnnn
     3781 nnnnnnnnnn nnnnnnnnnn nnnnnnnnnn nnnnnnnnnn nnnnnnnnnn nncctttgac
     3841 gttggagtcc acgttcttta atagtggact cttgttccaa actggaacaa cactcaaccc
     3901 tatctcgggc tattcttttg atttataagg gattttgccg atttcggcct attggttaaa
     3961 aaatgagctg atttaacaaa aatttaacgc gaattttaac aaaatattaa cgtttacaat
     4021 tttatggtgc actctcagta caatctgctc tgatgccgca tagttaagcc agccccgaca
     4081 cccgccaaca cccgctgacg cgccctgacg ggcttgtctg ctcccggcat ccgcttacag
     4141 acaagctgtg accgtctccg ggagctgcat gtgtcagagg ttttcaccgt catcaccgaa
     4201 acgcgcgaga cgaaagggcc tcgtgatacg cctattttta taggttaatg tcatgataat
     4261 aatggtttct tagacgtcag gtggcacttt tcggggaaat gtgcgcggaa cccctatttg
     4321 tttatttttc taaatacatt caaatatgta tccgctcatg agacaataac cctgataaat
     4381 gcttcaataa tattgaaaaa ggaagagtat gagtattcaa catttccgtg tcgcccttat
     4441 tccctttttt gcggcatttt gccttcctgt ttttgctcac ccagaaacgc tggtgaaagt
     4501 aaaagatgct gaagatcagt tgggtgcacg agtgggttac atcgaactgg atctcaacag
     4561 cggtaagatc cttgagagtt ttcgccccga agaacgtttt ccaatgatga gcacttttaa
     4621 agttctgcta tgtggcgcgg tattatcccg tattgacgcc gggcaagagc aactcggtcg
     4681 ccgcatacac tattctcaga atgacttggt tgagtactca ccagtcacag aaaagcatct
     4741 tacggatggc atgacagtaa gagaattatg cagtgctgcc ataaccatga gtgataacac
     4801 tgcggccaac ttacttctga caacgatcgg aggaccgaag gagctaaccg cttttttgca
     4861 caacatgggg gatcatgtaa ctcgccttga tcgttgggaa ccggagctga atgaagccat
     4921 accaaacgac gagcgtgaca ccacgatgcc tgtagcaatg gcaacaacgt tgcgcaaact
     4981 attaactggc gaactactta ctctagcttc ccggcaacaa ttaatagact ggatggaggc
     5041 ggataaagtt gcaggaccac ttctgcgctc ggcccttccg gctggctggt ttattgctga
     5101 taaatctgga gccggtgagc gtgggtctcg cggtatcatt gcagcactgg ggccagatgg
     5161 taagccctcc cgtatcgtag ttatctacac gacggggagt caggcaacta tggatgaacg
     5221 aaatagacag atcgctgaga taggtgcctc actgattaag cattggtaac tgtcagacca
     5281 agtttactca tatatacttt agattgattt aaaacttcat ttttaattta aaaggatcta
     5341 ggtgaagatc ctttttgata atctcatgac caaaatccct taacgtgagt tttcgttcca
     5401 ctgagcgtca gaccccgtag aaaagatcaa aggatcttct tgagatcctt tttttctgcg
     5461 cgtaatctgc tgcttgcaaa caaaaaaacc accgctacca gcggtggttt gtttgccgga
     5521 tcaagagcta ccaactcttt ttccgaaggt aactggcttc agcagagcgc agataccaaa
     5581 tactgtcctt ctagtgtagc cgtagttagg ccaccacttc aagaactctg tagcaccgcc
     5641 tacatacctc gctctgctaa tcctgttacc agtggctgct gccagtggcg ataagtcgtg
     5701 tcttaccggg ttggactcaa gacgatagtt accggataag gcgcagcggt cgggctgaac
     5761 ggggggttcg tgcacacagc ccagcttgga gcgaacgacc tacaccgaac tgagatacct
     5821 acagcgtgag ctatgagaaa gcgccacgct tcccgaaggg agaaaggcgg acaggtatcc
     5881 ggtaagcggc agggtcggaa caggagagcg cacgagggag cttccagggg gaaacgcctg
     5941 gtatctttat agtcctgtcg ggtttcgcca cctctgactt gagcgtcgat ttttgtgatg
     6001 ctcgtcaggg gggcggagcc tatggaaaaa cgccagcaac gcggcctttt tacggttcct
     6061 ggccttttgc tggccttttg ctcacatgt
//
