Features (pLannotate 1.2.2; 15 found; start..end, strand, type, name):
     86..113     +  repeat_region  AAV2 ITR (fragment): inverted terminal repeat of adeno-associated virus serotype 2 inverted
    142..169     +  repeat_region  AAV2 ITR (fragment): inverted terminal repeat of adeno-associated virus serotype 2 inverted
    223..1511    +  promoter       CaMKII promoter: promoter for the mouse calcium/calmodulin-dependent kinase II α subunit
   1535..2254    +  CDS            EYFP: enhanced YFP mammalian codon-optimized
   2255..2279    +  misc_feature   MCS (fragment): pBluescript multiple cloning site
   2279..2867    +  misc_feature   WPRE: woodchuck hepatitis virus posttranscriptional regulatory element
   2899..3375    +  polyA_signal   hGH poly(A) signal: human growth hormone polyadenylation signal
   3415..3555    +  repeat_region  AAV2 ITR: inverted terminal repeat of adeno-associated virus serotype 2 inverted
   3560..3611    -  misc_feature   bom (fragment): basis of mobility region from pBR322
   3630..4085    +  rep_origin     f1 ori (sequence partly withheld): f1 bacteriophage origin of replication; arrow indicates direction of (+) strand synthesis
   4086..4135    -  misc_feature   bom (fragment): basis of mobility region from pBR322
   4237..4272    -  CDS            rop (fragment): Rop protein, which maintains plasmids at low copy number; rop
   4367..4471    +  promoter       AmpR promoter: bla
   4472..5332    +  CDS            AmpR: β-lactamase; bla; confers resistance to ampicillin, carbenicillin, and related antibiotics
   5503..13      +  rep_origin     ori (across the origin): high-copy-number ColE1/pMB1/pBR322/pUC origin of replication
>Addgene plasmid #105622 | pAAV.CamKII(1.3).eYFP.WPRE.hGH | addgene full sequence | sequence record 202334 | Addgene NGS Result
GAGCCTATGGAAAAACGCCAGCAACGCGGCCTTTTTACGGTTCCTGGCCTTTTGCTGGCCTTTTGCTCAC
ATGTCCTGCAGGCAGCTGCGCGCTCGCTCGCTCACTGAGGCCGCCCGGGCGTCGGGCGACCTTTGGTCGC
CCGGCCTCAGTGAGCGAGCGAGCGCGCAGAGAGGGAGTGGCCAACTCCATCACTAGGGGTTCCTGCGGCC
GCACGCGTTTAACATTATGGCCTTAGGTCACTTCATCTCCATGGGGTTCTTCTTCTGATTTTCTAGAAAA
TGAGATGGGGGTGCAGAGAGCTTCCTCAGTGACCTGCCCAGGGTCACATCAGAAATGTCAGAGCTAGAAC
TTGAACTCAGATTACTAATCTTAAATTCCATGCCTTGGGGGCATGCAAGTACGATATACAGAAGGAGTGA
ACTCATTAGGGCAGATGACCAATGAGTTTAGGAAAGAAGAGTCCAGGGCAGGGTACATCTACACCACCCG
CCCAGCCCTGGGTGAGTCCAGCCACGTTCACCTCATTATAGTTGCCTCTCTCCAGTCCTACCTTGACGGG
AAGCACAAGCAGAAACTGGGACAGGAGCCCCAGGAGACCAAATCTTCATGGTCCCTCTGGGAGGATGGGT
GGGGAGAGCTGTGGCAGAGGCCTCAGGAGGGGCCCTGCTGCTCAGTGGTGACAGATAGGGGTGAGAAAGC
AGACAGAGTCATTCCGTCAGCATTCTGGGTCTGTTTGGTACTTCTTCTCACGCTAAGGTGGCGGTGTGAT
ATGCACAATGGCTAAAAAGCAGGGAGAGCTGGAAAGAAACAAGGACAGAGACAGAGGCCAAGTCAACCAG
ACCAATTCCCAGAGGAAGCAAAGAAACCATTACAGAGACTACAAGGGGGAAGGGAAGGAGAGATGAATTA
GCTTCCCCTGTAAACCTTAGAACCCAGCTGTTGCCAGGGCAACGGGGCAATACCTGTCTCTTCAGAGGAG
ATGAAGTTGCCAGGGTAACTACATCCTGTCTTTCTCAAGGACCATCCCAGAATGTGGCACCCACTAGCCG
TTACCATAGCAACTGCCTCTTTGCCCCACTTAATCCCATCCCGTCTGTTAAAAGGGCCCTATAGTTGGAG
GTGGGGGAGGTAGGAAGAGCGATGATCACTTGTGGACTAAGTTTGTTCGCATCCCCTTCTCCAACCCCCT
CAGTACATCACCCTGGGGGAACAGGGTCCACTTGCTCCTGGGCCCACACAGTCCTGCAGTATTGTGTATA
TAAGGCCAGGGCAAAGAGGAGCAGGTTTTAAAGTGAAAGGCAGGCAGGTGTTGGGGAGGCAGTTACCGGG
GCAACGGGAACAGGGCGTTTCGGAGGTGGTTGCCATGGGGACCTGGATGCTGACGAAGGCTCGCGAGGCT
GTGAGCAGCCACAGTGCCCTGCTCAGAAGCCCCAAGCTCGTCAGTCAAGCCGGTTCTCCGTTTGCACTCA
GGAGCACGGGCAGGCGAGTGGCCCCTAGTTCTGGGGGCAGCTCTAGAGCGGTACCGGATCCACCATGGTG
AGCAAGGGCGAGGAGCTGTTCACCGGGGTGGTGCCCATCCTGGTCGAGCTGGACGGCGACGTAAACGGCC
ACAAGTTCAGCGTGTCCGGCGAGGGCGAGGGCGATGCCACCTACGGCAAGCTGACCCTGAAGTTCATCTG
CACCACCGGCAAGCTGCCCGTGCCCTGGCCCACCCTCGTGACCACCTTCGGCTACGGCCTGCAGTGCTTC
GCCCGCTACCCCGACCACATGAAGCAGCACGACTTCTTCAAGTCCGCCATGCCCGAAGGCTACGTCCAGG
AGCGCACCATCTTCTTCAAGGACGACGGCAACTACAAGACCCGCGCCGAGGTGAAGTTCGAGGGCGACAC
CCTGGTGAACCGCATCGAGCTGAAGGGCATCGACTTCAAGGAGGACGGCAACATCCTGGGGCACAAGCTG
GAGTACAACTACAACAGCCACAACGTCTATATCATGGCCGACAAGCAGAAGAACGGCATCAAGGTGAACT
TCAAGATCCGCCACAACATCGAGGACGGCAGCGTGCAGCTCGCCGACCACTACCAGCAGAACACCCCCAT
CGGCGACGGCCCCGTGCTGCTGCCCGACAACCACTACCTGAGCTACCAGTCCGCCCTGAGCAAAGACCCC
AACGAGAAGCGCGATCACATGGTCCTGCTGGAGTTCGTGACCGCCGCCGGGATCACTCTCGGCATGGACG
AGCTGTACAAGTAAGAATTCGATATCAAGCTTATCGATAATCAACCTCTGGATTACAAAATTTGTGAAAG
ATTGACTGGTATTCTTAACTATGTTGCTCCTTTTACGCTATGTGGATACGCTGCTTTAATGCCTTTGTAT
CATGCTATTGCTTCCCGTATGGCTTTCATTTTCTCCTCCTTGTATAAATCCTGGTTGCTGTCTCTTTATG
AGGAGTTGTGGCCCGTTGTCAGGCAACGTGGCGTGGTGTGCACTGTGTTTGCTGACGCAACCCCCACTGG
TTGGGGCATTGCCACCACCTGTCAGCTCCTTTCCGGAACTTTCGCTTTCCCCCTCCCTATTGCCACGGCG
GAACTCATCGCCGCCTGCCTTGCCCGCTGCTGGACAGGGGCTCGGCTGTTGGGCACTGACAATTCCGTGG
TGTTGTCGGGGAAATCATCGTCCTTTCCTTGGCTGCTCGCCTATGTTGCCACCTGGATTCTGCGCGGGAC
GTCCTTCTGCTACGTCCCTTCGGCCCTCAATCCAGCGGACCTTCCTTCCCGCGGCCTGCTGCCGGCTCTG
CGGCCTCTTCCGCGTCTTCGCCTTCGCCCTCAGACGAGTCGGATCTCCCTTTGGGCCGCCTCCCCGCATC
GATACCGAGCGCTGCTCGAGAGATCTACGGGTGGCATCCCTGTGACCCCTCCCCAGTGCCTCTCCTGGCC
CTGGAAGTTGCCACTCCAGTGCCCACCAGCCTTGTCCTAATAAAATTAAGTTGCATCATTTTGTCTGACT
AGGTGTCCTTCTATAATATTATGGGGTGGAGGGGGGTGGTATGGAGCAAGGGGCAAGTTGGGAAGACAAC
CTGTAGGGCCTGCGGGGTCTATTGGGAACCAAGCTGGAGTGCAGTGGCACAATCTTGGCTCACTGCAATC
TCCGCCTCCTGGGTTCAAGCGATTCTCCTGCCTCAGCCTCCCGAGTTGTTGGGATTCCAGGCATGCATGA
CCAGGCTCAGCTAATTTTTGTTTTTTTGGTAGAGACGGGGTTTCACCATATTGGCCAGGCTGGTCTCCAA
CTCCTAATCTCAGGTGATCTACCCACCTTGGCCTCCCAAATTGCTGGGATTACAGGCGTGAACCACTGCT
CCCTTCCCTGTCCTTCTGATTTTGTAGGTAACCACGTGCGGACCGAGCGGCCGCAGGAACCCCTAGTGAT
GGAGTTGGCCACTCCCTCTCTGCGCGCTCGCTCGCTCACTGAGGCCGGGCGACCAAAGGTCGCCCGACGC
CCGGGCTTTGCCCGGGCGGCCTCAGTGAGCGAGCGAGCGCGCAGCTGCCTGCAGGGGCGCCTGATGCGGT
ATTTTCTCCTTACGCATCTGTGCGGTATTTCACACCGCATA
[95 nt withheld, positions 3612-3706]
T
[46 nt withheld, positions 3708-3753]
C
[141 nt withheld, positions 3755-3895]
CCTTTGACGTTGGAGTCCACGTTCTTTAATAGTGGACTCTTGTTCCAAACTGGAACAACACTCAACTCTA
TCTCGGGCTATTCTTTTGATTTATAAGGGATTTTGCCGATTTCGGTCTATTGGTTAAAAAATGAGCTGAT
TTAACAAAAATTTAACGCGAATTTTAACAAAATATTAACGTTTACAATTTTATGGTGCACTCTCAGTACA
ATCTGCTCTGATGCCGCATAGTTAAGCCAGCCCCGACACCCGCCAACACCCGCTGACGCGCCCTGACGGG
CTTGTCTGCTCCCGGCATCCGCTTACAGACAAGCTGTGACCGTCTCCGGGAGCTGCATGTGTCAGAGGTT
TTCACCGTCATCACCGAAACGCGCGAGACGAAAGGGCCTCGTGATACGCCTATTTTTATAGGTTAATGTC
ATGATAATAATGGTTTCTTAGACGTCAGGTGGCACTTTTCGGGGAAATGTGCGCGGAACCCCTATTTGTT
TATTTTTCTAAATACATTCAAATATGTATCCGCTCATGAGACAATAACCCTGATAAATGCTTCAATAATA
TTGAAAAAGGAAGAGTATGAGTATTCAACATTTCCGTGTCGCCCTTATTCCCTTTTTTGCGGCATTTTGC
CTTCCTGTTTTTGCTCACCCAGAAACGCTGGTGAAAGTAAAAGATGCTGAAGATCAGTTGGGTGCACGAG
TGGGTTACATCGAACTGGATCTCAACAGCGGTAAGATCCTTGAGAGTTTTCGCCCCGAAGAACGTTTTCC
AATGATGAGCACTTTTAAAGTTCTGCTATGTGGCGCGGTATTATCCCGTATTGACGCCGGGCAAGAGCAA
CTCGGTCGCCGCATACACTATTCTCAGAATGACTTGGTTGAGTACTCACCAGTCACAGAAAAGCATCTTA
CGGATGGCATGACAGTAAGAGAATTATGCAGTGCTGCCATAACCATGAGTGATAACACTGCGGCCAACTT
ACTTCTGACAACGATCGGAGGACCGAAGGAGCTAACCGCTTTTTTGCACAACATGGGGGATCATGTAACT
CGCCTTGATCGTTGGGAACCGGAGCTGAATGAAGCCATACCAAACGACGAGCGTGACACCACGATGCCTG
TAGCAATGGCAACAACGTTGCGCAAACTATTAACTGGCGAACTACTTACTCTAGCTTCCCGGCAACAATT
AATAGACTGGATGGAGGCGGATAAAGTTGCAGGACCACTTCTGCGCTCGGCCCTTCCGGCTGGCTGGTTT
ATTGCTGATAAATCTGGAGCCGGTGAGCGTGGGTCTCGCGGTATCATTGCAGCACTGGGGCCAGATGGTA
AGCCCTCCCGTATCGTAGTTATCTACACGACGGGGAGTCAGGCAACTATGGATGAACGAAATAGACAGAT
CGCTGAGATAGGTGCCTCACTGATTAAGCATTGGTAACTGTCAGACCAAGTTTACTCATATATACTTTAG
ATTGATTTAAAACTTCATTTTTAATTTAAAAGGATCTAGGTGAAGATCCTTTTTGATAATCTCATGACCA
AAATCCCTTAACGTGAGTTTTCGTTCCACTGAGCGTCAGACCCCGTAGAAAAGATCAAAGGATCTTCTTG
AGATCCTTTTTTTCTGCGCGTAATCTGCTGCTTGCAAACAAAAAAACCACCGCTACCAGCGGTGGTTTGT
TTGCCGGATCAAGAGCTACCAACTCTTTTTCCGAAGGTAACTGGCTTCAGCAGAGCGCAGATACCAAATA
CTGTTCTTCTAGTGTAGCCGTAGTTAGGCCACCACTTCAAGAACTCTGTAGCACCGCCTACATACCTCGC
TCTGCTAATCCTGTTACCAGTGGCTGCTGCCAGTGGCGATAAGTCGTGTCTTACCGGGTTGGACTCAAGA
CGATAGTTACCGGATAAGGCGCAGCGGTCGGGCTGAACGGGGGGTTCGTGCACACAGCCCAGCTTGGAGC
GAACGACCTACACCGAACTGAGATACCTACAGCGTGAGCTATGAGAAAGCGCCACGCTTCCCGAAGGGAG
AAAGGCGGACAGGTATCCGGTAAGCGGCAGGGTCGGAACAGGAGAGCGCACGAGGGAGCTTCCAGGGGGA
AACGCCTGGTATCTTTATAGTCCTGTCGGGTTTCGCCACCTCTGACTTGAGCGTCGATTTTTGTGATGCT
CGTCAGGGGGGCG
